Addgene plasmid #16405: pAdTrack-CMV
Purpose: (Empty Backbone) Shuttle vector for us in AdEasy System. For expression of transgenes under a CMV promoter when a GFP tracer is desired.
Depositing lab: Bert Vogelstein. Depositing organization: Johns Hopkins University and School of Medicine. Publication: A simplified system for generating recombinant adenoviruses. He TC, Zhou S, da Costa LT, Yu J, Kinzler KW, Vogelstein B. Proc Natl Acad Sci U S A. 1998 Mar 3. 95(5):2509-14. 10.1073/pnas.95.5.2509 PubMed 9482916.
Backbone
  Vector backbone: pAdTrack-CMV
  Backbone size (bp): 9220
  Vector type: Mammalian Expression, Adenoviral
Growth in bacteria
  Bacterial resistance: Kanamycin, 50 μg/mL
  Growth temperature: 37°C
  Growth strain: DH10B
  Copy number: Low Copy
Gene/Insert
  Gene/Insert name: None
  Cloning method: Restriction Enzyme
  Sequencing primers: 5′ n/a
Terms and licenses: Academic/Nonprofit Terms; Industry Terms: Not Available to Industry
Depositor comments: Vector pAdTrack-CMV is used for expression of transgenes under a CMV promoter when a GFP tracer is desired. Max insert size = 5.0kb with pAdEasy1 and 7.7kb with pAdEasy2. See attached protocol and http://www.coloncancer.org/adeasy.htm for more information.
How to cite: pAdTrack-CMV was a gift from Bert Vogelstein (Addgene plasmid # 16405 ; http://n2t.net/addgene:16405 ; RRID:Addgene_16405)
