[The description below was written by a language model from this plasmid's Addgene catalogue record and pLannotate feature annotations shown in this document.]
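Description:
pAdTrack-CMV is an empty adenoviral shuttle vector of about 9.2 kb from the AdEasy system. It is used to build recombinant adenoviruses that express a transgene from a CMV promoter while also marking infected cells with GFP. The plasmid is propagated in E. coli under kanamycin selection, conferred by a Tn5-derived NeoR/KanR gene. It carries a ColE1/pMB1-type origin, which the annotation tool labels high copy although the catalogue lists the plasmid as low copy, and an f1 origin is also present. A truncated β-lactamase fragment is annotated but looks like a cloning remnant rather than a working marker.

The payload consists of two independent CMV enhancer/promoter units in the same orientation. One drives EGFP and ends in an SV40 polyadenylation signal. This is the built-in tracer used to follow transfection, virus production and infection. The other is followed by a short gap with no annotated coding sequence and then SV40 sequence and a poly(A) signal spanning the plasmid's numbering origin. The transgene is presumably inserted there by restriction cloning, although no cloning site is annotated in the table.

Adenovirus serotype 5 elements surround these cassettes: two inverted terminal repeats, the Ψ packaging signal, a region covering the IX and IVa2 genes, and a right-end segment with E4 ORF1/ORF2 sequence. In the AdEasy scheme such regions act as homology arms for recombination in bacteria with a pAdEasy adenoviral backbone plasmid, which transfers the expression cassettes into a full-length viral genome. The depositor gives maximum insert sizes of 5.0 kb with pAdEasy1 and 7.7 kb with pAdEasy2.
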