Features (pLannotate 1.2.2; 22 found; start..end, strand, type, name):
      5..126     +  polyA_signal   SV40 poly(A) signal: SV40 polyadenylation signal
    212..515     +  enhancer       CMV enhancer: human cytomegalovirus immediate early enhancer
    516..719     +  promoter       CMV promoter: human cytomegalovirus (CMV) immediate early promoter
    764..1480    +  CDS            EGFP: EGFP is a basic (constitutively fluorescent) green fluorescent protein published in 1996, derived from Aequorea victoria. It is reported to be a rapidly-maturing weak dimer with moderate acid sensitivity.
   1512..1596    +  CDS            large T antigen (fragment): large T antigen from SV40 (simian virus 40)
   1619..1740    +  polyA_signal   SV40 poly(A) signal: SV40 polyadenylation signal
   1883..2033    -  misc_signal    Ad5 Ψ: packaging signal for adenovirus serotype 5
   2121..2223    -  repeat_region  ITR: inverted terminal repeat of human adenovirus serotype 5 inverted
   2261..2619    +  rep_origin     f1 ori (sequence partly withheld): f1 bacteriophage origin of replication; arrow indicates direction of (+) strand synthesis
   2689..3483    -  CDS            NeoR/KanR: aminoglycoside phosphotransferase from Tn5; aph(3')-II (or nptII); confers resistance to neomycin, kanamycin, and G418 (Geneticin®)
   3515..3784    -  CDS            tnpA (fragment): TN5P_ECOLX - Also known as tnp. Experimental evidence at protein level: Swiss-Prot protein existence level 1. Mediates transposition of transposon Tn5 by a 'cut and paste' mechanism. First, the monomeric transposase binds the 19 bp inverted DNA repeats flanking the transposon. Then, dimerization of the DNA- bound transposase creates a synaptic DNA complex. After nicking of the first DNA strand, excision of the transposon proceeds through a series of intermediates. The transposase then mediates the insertion of the transposon at a new site by strand transfer. The activity of the wild- type tran
   3829..4143    +  CDS            bla(M) (fragment): β-lactamase lacking the signal sequence; bla(M); allows cytosolic expression of β-lactamase
   4315..4903    +  rep_origin     ori: high-copy-number ColE1/pMB1/pBR322/pUC origin of replication
   5089..5143    -  misc_feature   bom (fragment): basis of mobility region from pBR322
   5163..5265    +  repeat_region  ITR: inverted terminal repeat of human adenovirus serotype 5 inverted
   5575..5958    +  CDS            E4RF1_ADE02: Experimental evidence at protein level: Swiss-Prot protein existence level 1. May modulate tight-junctions functions of infected cells through interactions with PDZ proteins. E4 ORF1 has ben show for Adenovirus 9 to interact with protein involved in tight junction regulation. May play a role in mTOR activation by activating PI3- kinase, thus overriding cellular checkpoint for translation. From Human adenovirus C serotype 2 (HAdV-2) (Human adenovirus 2).
   6009..6170    +  CDS            E4RF2_ADE02 (fragment): Protein predicted: Swiss-Prot protein existence level 4. From Human adenovirus C serotype 2 (HAdV-2) (Human adenovirus 2).
   6543..7877    +  CDS            IVa2: PKG1_ADE05 - Experimental evidence at protein level: Swiss-Prot protein existence level 1. Component of the packaging machinery which encapsidates the viral DNA into preformed capsids and transcriptional activator of the viral major late promoter (MLP). Binds, along with packaging proteins 2 and 3, to the specific packaging sequence on the left end of viral genomic DNA and displays ATPase activity thereby providing the power stroke of the packaging machinery. The activity of packaging protein IVa2 is stimulated by protein 33K which acts as a terminase. May be the protein that pumps DNA into th
   7943..8362    -  CDS            IX: CAP9_ADE05 - Experimental evidence at protein level: Swiss-Prot protein existence level 1. Structural component of the virion that acts as a cement protein on the capsid exterior and forms triskelion structures consisting of three molecules that stabilize three hexon trimers at the center of each icosahedral facet and fixes the peripentonal hexons. Dispensable for assembly. During virus entry, recruits the anterograde motor kinesin-1 to the capsid docked at the nuclear pore complex thereby subjecting the docked capsid to a pulling force. The resulting tension leads to capsid disruption, disper
   8524..8827    +  enhancer       CMV enhancer: human cytomegalovirus immediate early enhancer
   8828..9031    +  promoter       CMV promoter: human cytomegalovirus (CMV) immediate early promoter
   9135..9219    +  CDS            large T antigen (fragment): large T antigen from SV40 (simian virus 40)
>Addgene plasmid #16405 | pAdTrack-CMV | addgene full sequence | sequence record 190476 | Addgene NGS Result
TGTTAACTTGTTTATTGCAGCTTATAATGGTTACAAATAAAGCAATAGCATCACAAATTTCACAAATAAA
GCATTTTTTTCACTGCATTCTAGTTGTGGTTTGTCCAAACTCATCAATGTATCTTAACGCGGAGGTTTAT
CGACGATCTGCTAGTGATTAATAGTAATCAATTACGGGGTCATTAGTTCATAGCCCATATATGGAGTTCC
GCGTTACATAACTTACGGTAAATGGCCCGCCTGGCTGACCGCCCAACGACCCCCGCCCATTGACGTCAAT
AATGACGTATGTTCCCATAGTAACGCCAATAGGGACTTTCCATTGACGTCAATGGGTGGAGTATTTACGG
TAAACTGCCCACTTGGCAGTACATCAAGTGTATCATATGCCAAGTACGCCCCCTATTGACGTCAATGACG
GTAAATGGCCCGCCTGGCATTATGCCCAGTACATGACCTTATGGGACTTTCCTACTTGGCAGTACATCTA
CGTATTAGTCATCGCTATTACCATGGTGATGCGGTTTTGGCAGTACATCAATGGGCGTGGATAGCGGTTT
GACTCACGGGGATTTCCAAGTCTCCACCCCATTGACGTCAATGGGAGTTTGTTTTGGCACCAAAATCAAC
GGGACTTTCCAAAATGTCGTAACAACTCCGCCCCATTGACGCAAATGGGCGGTAGGCGTGTACGGTGGGA
GGTCTATATAAGCAGAGCTGGTTTAGTGAACCGTCAGATCCGCTAGCGCTACCGGTCGCCACCATGGTGA
GCAAGGGCGAGGAGCTGTTCACCGGGGTGGTGCCCATCCTGGTCGAGCTGGACGGCGACGTAAACGGCCA
CAAGTTCAGCGTGTCCGGCGAGGGCGAGGGCGATGCCACCTACGGCAAGCTGACCCTGAAGTTCATCTGC
ACCACCGGCAAGCTGCCCGTGCCCTGGCCCACCCTCGTGACCACCCTGACCTACGGCGTGCAGTGCTTCA
GCCGCTACCCCGACCACATGAAGCAGCACGACTTCTTCAAGTCCGCCATGCCCGAAGGCTACGTCCAGGA
GCGCACCATCTTCTTCAAGGACGACGGCAACTACAAGACCCGCGCCGAGGTGAAGTTCGAGGGCGACACC
CTGGTGAACCGCATCGAGCTGAAGGGCATCGACTTCAAGGAGGACGGCAACATCCTGGGGCACAAGCTGG
AGTACAACTACAACAGCCACAACGTCTATATCATGGCCGACAAGCAGAAGAACGGCATCAAGGTGAACTT
CAAGATCCGCCACAACATCGAGGACGGCAGCGTGCAGCTCGCCGACCACTACCAGCAGAACACCCCCATC
GGCGACGGCCCCGTGCTGCTGCCCGACAACCACTACCTGAGCACCCAGTCCGCCCTGAGCAAAGACCCCA
ACGAGAAGCGCGATCACATGGTCCTGCTGGAGTTCGTGACCGCCGCCGGGATCACTCTCGGCATGGACGA
GCTGTACAAGTCCGGACTCAGATCCACCGGATCTAGATAACTGATCATAATCAGCCATACCACATTTGTA
GAGGTTTTACTTGCTTTAAAAAACCTCCCACACCTCCCCCTGAACCTGAAACATAAAATGAATGCAATTG
TTGTTGTTAACTTGTTTATTGCAGCTTATAATGGTTACAAATAAAGCAATAGCATCACAAATTTCACAAA
TAAAGCATTTTTTTCACTGCATTCTAGTTGTGGTTTGTCCAAACTCATCAATGTATCTTAACGCGATCAA
GCTAGCTTGCTAGACTCGACTGACTATAATAATAAAACGCCAACTTTGACCCGGAACGCGGAAAACACCT
GAGAAAAACACCTGGGCGAGTCTCCACGTAAACGGTCAAAGTCCCCGCGGCCCTAGACAAATATTACGCG
CTATGAGTAACACAAAATTATTCAGATTTCACTTCCTCTTATTCAGTTTTCCCGCGAAAATGGCCAAATC
TTACTCGGTTACGCCCAAATTTACTACAACATCCGCCTAAAACCGCGCGAAAATTGTCACTTCCTGTGTA
CACCGGCGCACACCAAAAACGTCACTTTTGCCACATCCGTCGCTTACATGTGTTCCGCCACACTTGCAAC
ATCACACTTCCGCCACACTACTACGTCACCCGCCCCGTTCCCACGCCCCGCGCCACGTCACAAACTCCAC
CCCCTCATTATCATATTGGCTTCAATCCAAAATAAGGTATATTATTGATGATGTTAATTAAGAATTAATT
CGATCCTGAATGGCGAATGG
[124 nt withheld, positions 2261-2384]
C
[91 nt withheld, positions 2386-2476]
A
[49 nt withheld, positions 2478-2526]
CCTTTGACGTTGGAGTCCACGTTCTTT
[37 nt withheld, positions 2554-2590]
ACCCTATCTCGGTCTATTCTTTTGATTTATAAGGGATTTTGCCGATTTCGGCCTATTGGTTAAAAAATGA
GCTGATTTAACAAAAATTTTAACAAAATTCAGAAGAACTCGTCAAGAAGGCGATAGAAGGCGATGCGCTG
CGAATCGGGAGCGGCGATACCGTAAAGCACGAGGAAGCGGTCAGCCCATTCGCCGCCAAGCTCTTCAGCA
ATATCACGGGTAGCCAACGCTATGTCCTGATAGCGGTCCGCCACACCCAGCCGGCCACAGTCGATGAATC
CAGAAAAGCGGCCATTTTCCACCATGATATTCGGCAAGCAGGCATCGCCATGGGTCACGACGAGATCCTC
GCCGTCGGGCATGCTCGCCTTGAGCCTGGCGAACAGTTCGGCTGGCGCGAGCCCCTGATGCTCTTCGTCC
AGATCATCCTGATCGACAAGACCGGCTTCCATCCGAGTACGTGCTCGCTCGATGCGATGTTTCGCTTGGT
GGTCGAATGGGCAGGTAGCCGGATCAAGCGTATGCAGCCGCCGCATTGCATCAGCCATGATGGATACTTT
CTCGGCAGGAGCAAGGTGAGATGACAGGAGATCCTGCCCCGGCACTTCGCCCAATAGCAGCCAGTCCCTT
CCCGCTTCAGTGACAACGTCGAGCACAGCTGCGCAAGGAACGCCCGTCGTGGCCAGCCACGATAGCCGCG
CTGCCTCGTCTTGCAGTTCATTCAGGGCACCGGACAGGTCGGTCTTGACAAAAAGAACCGGGCGCCCCTG
CGCTGACAGCCGGAACACGGCGGCATCAGAGCAGCCGATTGTCTGTTGTGCCCAGTCATAGCCGAATAGC
CTCTCCACCCAAGCGGCCGGAGAACCTGCGTGCAATCCATCTTGTTCAATCATGCGAAACGATCCTCATC
CTGTCTCTTGATCAGAGCTTGATCCCCTGCGCCATCAGATCCTTGGCGGCAAGAAAGCCATCCAGTTTAC
TTTGCAGGGCTTCCCAACCTTACCAGAGGGCGCCCCAGCTGGCAATTCCGGTTCGCTTGCTGTCCATAAA
ACCGCCCAGTCTAGCTATCGCCATGTAAGCCCACTGCAAGCTACCTGCTTTCTCTTTGCGCTTGCGTTTT
CCCTTGTCCAGATAGCCCAGTAGCTGACATTCATCCGGGGTCAGCACCGTTTCTGCGGACTGGCTTTCTA
CGTGAAAAGGATCTAGGTGAAGATCCTTTTTGATAATCTCATGGCTGCAGCAATGGCAACAACGTTGCGC
AAACTATTAACTGGCGAACTACTTACTCTAGCTTCCCGGCAACAATTAATAGACTGGATGGAGGCGGATA
AAGTTGCAGGACCACTTCTGCGCTCGGCCCTTCCGGCTGGCTGGTTTATTGCTGATAAATCTGGAGCCGG
TGAGCGTGGGTCTCGCGGTATCATTGCAGCACTGGGGCCAGATGGTAAGCCCTCCCGTATCGTAGTTATC
TACACGACGGGGAGTCAGGCAACTATGGATGAACGAAATAGACAGATCGCTGAGATAGGTGCCTCACTGA
TTAAGCATTGGTAACTGTCAGACCAAGTTTACTCATATATACTTTAGATTGATTTAAAACTTCATTTTTA
ATTTAAAAGGATCTAGGTGAAGATCCTTTTTGATAATCTCATGACCAAAATCCCTTAACGTGAGTTTTCG
TTCCACTGAGCGTCAGACCCCGTAGAAAAGATCAAAGGATCTTCTTGAGATCCTTTTTTTCTGCGCGTAA
TCTGCTGCTTGCAAACAAAAAAACCACCGCTACCAGCGGTGGTTTGTTTGCCGGATCAAGAGCTACCAAC
TCTTTTTCCGAAGGTAACTGGCTTCAGCAGAGCGCAGATACCAAATACTGTCCTTCTAGTGTAGCCGTAG
TTAGGCCACCACTTCAAGAACTCTGTAGCACCGCCTACATACCTCGCTCTGCTAATCCTGTTACCAGTGG
CTGCTGCCAGTGGCGATAAGTCGTGTCTTACCGGGTTGGACTCAAGACGATAGTTACCGGATAAGGCGCA
GCGGTCGGGCTGAACGGGGGGTTCGTGCACACAGCCCAGCTTGGAGCGAACGACCTACACCGAACTGAGA
TACCTACAGCGTGAGCTATGAGAAAGCGCCACGCTTCCCGAAGGGAGAAAGGCGGACAGGTATCCGGTAA
GCGGCAGGGTCGGAACAGGAGAGCGCACGAGGGAGCTTCCAGGGGGAAACGCCTGGTATCTTTATAGTCC
TGTCGGGTTTCGCCACCTCTGACTTGAGCGTCGATTTTTGTGATGCTCGTCAGGGGGGCGGAGCCTATGG
AAAAACGCCAGCAACGCGGCCTTTTTACGGTTCCTGGCCTTTTGCTGGCCTTTTGCTCACATGTTCTTTC
CTGCGTTATCCCCTGATTCTGTGGATAACCGTATTACCGCCTTTGAGTGAGCTGATACCGCTCGCCGCAG
CCGAACGACCGAGCGCAGCGAGTCAGTGAGCGAGGAAGCGGAAGAGCGCCTGATGCGGTATTTTCTCCTT
ACGCATCTGTGCGGTATTTCACACCGCATATGGATCCATGCATGTTAATTAACATCATCAATAATATACC
TTATTTTGGATTGAAGCCAATATGATAATGAGGGGGTGGAGTTTGTGACGTGGCGCGGGGCGTGGGAACG
GGGCGGGTGACGTAGGTTTTAGGGCGGAGTAACTTGTATGTGTTGGGAATTGTAGTTTTCTTAAAATGGG
AAGTGACGTAACGTGGGAAAACGGAAGTGACGATTTGAGGAAGTTGTGGGTTTTTTGGCTTTCGTTTCTG
GGCGTAGGTTCGCGTGCGGTTTTCTGGGTGTTTTTTGTGGACTTTAACCGTTACGTCATTTTTTAGTCCT
ATATATACTCGCTCTGCACTTGGCCCTTTTTTACACTGTGACTGATTGAGCTGGTGCCGTGTCGAGTGGT
GTTTTTTTAATAGGTTTTCTTTTTTACTGGTAAGGCTGACTGTTATGGCTGCCGCTGTGGAAGCGCTGTA
TGTTGTTCTGGAGCGGGAGGGTGCTATTTTGCCTAGGCAGGAGGGTTTTTCAGGTGTTTATGTGTTTTTC
TCTCCTATTAATTTTGTTATACCTCCTATGGGGGCTGTAATGTTGTCTCTACGCCTGCGGGTATGTATTC
CCCCGGGCTATTTCGGTCGCTTTTTAGCACTGACCGATGTGAATCAACCTGATGTGTTTACCGAGTCTTA
CATTATGACTCCGGACATGACCGAGGAGCTGTCGGTGGTGCTTTTTAATCACGGTGACCAGTTTTTTTAC
GGTCACGCCGGCATGGCCGTAGTCCGTCTTATGCTTATAAGGGTTGTTTTTCCTGTTGTAAGACAGGCTT
CTAATGTTTAAATGTTTTTTTGTTATTTTATTTTGTGTTTATGCAGAAACCCGCAGACATGTTTGAGAGA
AAAATGGTGTCTTTTTCTGTGGTGGTTCCGGAGCTTACCTGCCTTTATCTGCATGAGCATGACTACGATG
TGCTTTCTTTTTTGCGCGAGGCTTTGCCTGATTTTTTGAGCAGCACCTTGCATTTTATATCGCCGCCCAT
GCAACAAGCTATTGAATTCGTTTAAACTCCCTCTCAAGTCTGTATACGGGGACACGGACAGCCTTTTCGT
CACCGAGCGTGGACACCGGCTCATGGAAACCAGAGGTAAGAAACGCATCAAAAAGCATGGGGGAAACCTG
GTTTTTGACCCCGAACGGCCAGAGCTCACCTGGCTCGTGGAATGCGAGACCGTCTGCGGGGCCTGCGGCG
CGGATGCCTACTCCCCGGAATCGGTATTTCTCGCGCCCAAGCTCTACGCCCTCAAAAGTCTGCACTGCCC
CTCGTGCGGCGCCTCCTCCAAGGGCAAGCTGCGCGCCAAGGGCCACGCCGCGGAGGGGCTGGACTATGAC
ACCATGGTCAAATGCTACCTGGCCGACGCGCAGGGCGAAGACCGGCAGCGCTTCAGCACCAGCAGGACCA
GCCTCAAGCGCACCCTGGCCAGCGCGCAGCCCGGAGCGCACCCCTTCACCGTGACCCAGACTACGCTGAC
GAGGACCCTGCGCCCGTGGAAAGACATGACCCTGGCCCGTCTGGACGAGCACCGACTACTGCCGTACAGC
GAAAGCCGCCCCAACCCGCGAAACGAGGAGATATGCTGGATCGAGATGCCGTAGAGCAGGTGACCGAGCT
GTGGGACCGCCTGGAACTGCTTGGTCAAACGCTCAAAAGCATGCCTACGGCGGACGGTCTCAAACCGTTG
AAAAACTTTGCTTCCTTGCAAGAACTGCTATCGCTGGGCGGCGAGCGCCTTCTGGCGGATTTGGTCAGGG
AAAACATGCGAGTCAGGGACATGCTTAACGAAGTGGCCCCCCTGCTCAGGGATGACGGCAGCTGCAGCTC
TCTTAACTACCAGTTGCAGCCGGTAATAGGTGTGATTTACGGGCCCACCGGCTGCGGTAAGTCGCAGCTG
CTCAGGAACCTGCTTTCTTCCCAGCTGATCTCCCCTACCCCGGAAACCGTTTTCTTCATCGCCCCGCAGG
TAGACATGATCCCCCCATCTGAACTCAAAGCGTGGGAAATGCAAATCTGTGAGGGTAACTACGCCCCTGG
GCCGGATGGAACCATTATACCGCAGTCTGGCACCCTCCGCCCGCGCTTTGTAAAAATGGCCTATGACGAT
CTCATCCTGGAACACAACTATGACGTTAGTGATCCCAGAAATATCTTCGCCCAGGCCGCCGCCCGTGGGC
CCATTGCCATCATTATGGACGAATGCATGGAAAATCTTGGAGGTCACAAGGGCGTCTCCAAGTTCTTCCA
CGCATTTCCTTCTAAGCTACATGACAAATTTCCCAAGTGCACCGGATACACTGTGCTGGTGGTTCTGCAC
AACATGAATCCCCGGAGGGATATGGCTGGGAACATAGCCAACCTAAAAATACAGTCCAAGATGCATCTCA
TATCCCCACGTATGCACCCATCCCAGCTTAACCGCTTTGTAAACACTTACACCAAGGGCCTGCCCCTGGC
AATCAGCTTGCTACTGAAAGACATTTTTAGGCACCACGCCCAGCGCTCCTGCTACGACTGGATCATCTAC
AACACCACCCCGCAGCATGAAGCTCTGCAGTGGTGCTACCTCCACCCCAGAGACGGGCTTATGCCCATGT
ATCTGAACATCCAGAGTCACCTTTACCACGTCCTGGAAAAAATACACAGGACCCTCAACGACCGAGACCG
CTGGTCCCGGGCCTACCGCGCGCGCAAAACCCCTAAATAAAGACAGCAAGACACTTGCTTGATCCAAATC
CAAACAGAGTCTGGTTTTTTATTTATGTTTTAAACCGCATTGGGAGGGGAGGAAGCCTTCAGGGCAGAAA
CCTGCTGGCGCAGATCCAACAGCTGCTGAGAAACGACATTAAGTTCCCGGGTCAAAGAATCCAATTGTGC
CAAAAGAGCCGTCAACTTGTCATCGCGGGCGGATGAACGGGAAGCTGCACTGCTTGCAAGCGGGCTCAGG
AAAGCAAAGTCAGTCACAATCCCGCGGGCGGTGGCTGCAGCGGCTGAAGCGGCGGCGGAGGCTGCAGTCT
CCAACGGCGTTCCAGACACGGTCTCGTAGGTCAAGGTAGTAGAGTTTGCGGGCAGGACGGGGCGACCATC
AATGCTGGAGCCCATCACATTCTGACGCACCCCGGCCCATGGGGGCATGCGCGTTGTCAAATATGAGCTC
ACAATGCTTCCATCAAACGAGTTGGTGCTCATGGCGGCGGCGGCTGCTGCAAAACAGATACAAAACTACA
TAAGACCCCCACCTTATATATTCTTTCCCACCCTTAACCACGCCCAGATCCTCTAGCAGTGATAAACGTC
TAATAGTAATCAATTACGGGGTCATTAGTTCATAGCCCATATATGGAGTTCCGCGTTACATAACTTACGG
TAAATGGCCCGCCTGGCTGACCGCCCAACGACCCCCGCCCATTGACGTCAATAATGACGTATGTTCCCAT
AGTAACGCCAATAGGGACTTTCCATTGACGTCAATGGGTGGAGTATTTACGGTAAACTGCCCACTTGGCA
GTACATCAAGTGTATCATATGCCAAGTACGCCCCCTATTGACGTCAATGACGGTAAATGGCCCGCCTGGC
ATTATGCCCAGTACATGACCTTATGGGACTTTCCTACTTGGCAGTACATCTACGTATTAGTCATCGCTAT
TACCATGGTGATGCGGTTTTGGCAGTACATCAATGGGCGTGGATAGCGGTTTGACTCACGGGGATTTCCA
AGTCTCCACCCCATTGACGTCAATGGGAGTTTGTTTTGGCACCAAAATCAACGGGACTTTCCAAAATGTC
GTAACAACTCCGCCCCATTGACGCAAATGGGCGGTAGGCGTGTACGGTGGGAGGTCTATATAAGCAGAGC
TGGTTTAGTGAACCGTCAGATCCGCTAGAGATCTGGTACCGTCGACGCGGCCGCTCGAGCCTAAGCTTCT
AGATAAGATATCCGATCCACCGGATCTAGATAACTGATCATAATCAGCCATACCACATTTGTAGAGGTTT
TACTTGCTTTAAAAAACCTCCCACACCTCCCCCTGAACCTGAAACATAAAATGAATGCAATTGTTGT
