>Addgene plasmid #16405 | pAdTrack-CMV | addgene partial sequence | sequence record 38376 | pAd-CMV 5'-GCTAGAGATCTGGTACCGTC-3'
GATATCCGATCCACCGGATCTAGATAACTGATCATAATCAGCCATACCACATTTGTAGAGGTTTTACTTG
CTTTAAAAAACCTCCCACACCTCCCCCTGAACCTGAAACATAAAATGAATGCAATTGTTGTTGTTAACTT
GTTTATTGCAGCTTATAATGGTTACAAATAAAGCAATAGCATCACAAATTTCACAAATAAAGCATTTTTT
TCACTGCATTCTAGTTGTGGTTTGTCCAAACTCATCAATGTATCTTAACGCGGAGGTTTATCGACGATCT
GCTAGTGATTAATAGTAATCAATTACGGGGTCATTAGTTCATAGCCCATATATGGAGTTCCGCGTTACAT
AACTTACGGTAAATGGCCCGCCTGGCTGACCGCCCAACGACCCCCGCCCATTGACGTCAATAATGACGTA
TGTTCCCATAGTAACGCCAATAGGGACTTTCCATTGACGTCAATGGGTGGAGTATTTACGGTAAACTGCC
CACTTGGCAGTACATCAAGTGTATCATATGCCAAGTACGCCCCCTATTGACGTCAATGACGGTAAATGGC
CCGCCTGGCATTATGCCCAGTACATGACCTTATGGGACTTTCCTACTTGGCAGTACATCTACGTATTAGT
CATCGCTATTACCATGGTGATGCGGTTTTGGCAGTACATCAATGGGCGTGGATAGCGGTTTGACTCACGG
GGATTTCCAAGTCTCCACCCCATTGACGTCAATGGGAGTTTGTTTTGGCACCAAAATCAACGGGACTTTC
CAAAATGTCGTAACAACTCCGCCCCATTGACGCAAATGGGCGGTAGGCGTGTACGGTGGGAGGTCTATAT
