>Addgene plasmid #16405 | pAdTrack-CMV | addgene partial sequence | sequence record 44215 | EGFP-N 5'-CGTCGCCGTCCAGCTCGACCAG-3'
CTCTCGCCCTTGCTCACCATGGTGGCGACCGGTAGCGCTAGCGGATCTGACGGTTCACTAAACCAGCTCT
GCTTATATAGACCTCCCACCGTACACGCCTACCGCCCATTTGCGTCAATGGGGCGGAGTTGTTACGACAT
TTTGGAAAGTCCCGTTGATTTTGGTGCCAAAACAAACTCCCATTGACGTCAATGGGGTGGAGACTTGGAA
ATCCCCGTGAGTCAAACCGCTATCCACGCCCATTGATGTACTGCCAAAACCGCATCACCATGGTAATAGC
GATGACTAATACGTAGATGTACTGCCAAGTAGGAAAGTCCCATAAGGTCATGTACTGGGCATAATGCCAG
GCGGGCCATTTACCGTCATTGACGTCAATAGGGGGCGTACTTGGCATATGATACACTTGATGTACTGCCA
AGTGGGCAGTTTACCGTAAATACTCCACCCATTGACGTCAATGGAAAGTCCCTATTGGCGTTACTATGGG
AACATACGTCATTATTGACGTCAATGGGCGGGGGTCGTTGGGCGGTCAGCCAGGCGGGCCATTTACCGTA
AGTTATGTAACGCGGAACTCCATATATGGGCTATGAACTAATGACCCCGTAATTGATTACTATTAATCAC
TAGCAGATCGTCGATAAACCTCCGCGTTAAGATACATTGATGAGTTTGGACAAACCACAACTAGAATGCA
GTGAAAAAAATGCTTTATTTGTGAAATTTGTGATGCTATTGCTTTATTTGTAACCATTATAAGCTGCAAT
AAACAAGTTAACAACAACAATTGCATTCATTTTATGTTTCAGGTTCAGGGGGAGGTGTGGGAGGTTTTTT
AAAGCAAGTAAAACCTCTACAAATGTGGTATGGCTGATTATGATCAGTT
