>Addgene plasmid #16405 | pAdTrack-CMV | addgene partial sequence | sequence record 44729 | CAGenhancer-F 5'-GGGCGTACTTGGCATATGAT-3'
AATACTCCACCCATTGACGTCAATGGAAAGTCCCTATTGGCGTTACTATGGGAACATACGTCATTATTGA
CGTCAATGGGCGGGGGTCGTTGGGCGGTCAGCCAGGCGGGCCATTTACCGTAAGTTATGTAACGCGGAAC
TCCATATATGGGCTATGAACTAATGACCCCGTAATTGAT
