>Addgene plasmid #16405 | pAdTrack-CMV | addgene partial sequence | sequence record 98112 | Encap-F 5'-TTTGGGCGTAACCGAGTAAG-3'
AAACTGAATAAGAGGAAGTGAAATCTGAATAATTTTGTGTTACTCATAGCGCGTAATATTTGTCTAGGGC
CGCGGGGACTTTGACCGTTTACGTGGAGACTCGCCCAGGTGTTTTTCTCAGGTGTTTTCCGCGTTCCGGG
TCAAAGTTGGCGTTTTATTATTATAGTCAGTCGAGTCTAGCAAGCTAGCTTGATCGCGTTAAGATACATT
GATGAGTTTGGACAAACCACAACTAGAATGCAGTGAAAAAAATGCTTTATTTGTGAAATTTGTGATGCTA
TTGCTTTATTTGTAACCATTATAAGCTGCAATAAACAAGTTAACAACAACAATTGCATTCATTTTATGTT
TCAGGTTCAGGGGGAGGTGTGGGAGGTTTTTTAAAGCAAGTAAAACCTCTACAAATGTGGTATGGCTGAT
TATGATCAGTTATCTAGATCCGGTGGATCTGAGTCCGGACTTGTACAGCTCGTCCATGCCGAGAGTGATC
CCGGCGGCGGTCACGAACTCCAGCAGGACCATGTGATCGCGCTTCTCGTTGGGGTCTTTGCTCAGGGCGG
ACTGGGTGCTCAGGTAGTGGTTGTCGGGCAGCAGCACGGGGCCGTCGCCGATGGGGGTGTTCTGCTGGTA
GTGGTCGGCGAGCTGCACGCTGCCGTCCTCGATGTTGTGGCGGATCTTGAAGTTCACCTTGATGCCGTTC
TTCTGCTTGTCGGCCATGATATAGACGTTGTGGCTGTTGTAGTTGTACTCCAGCTTGTGCCCCAGGATGT
TGCCGTCCTCCTTGAAGTCGATGCCCTTCAGCTCGATGCGGTTCACCAGGGTGTCGCCCTCGAACTTCAC
CTCGGCGCGGGTCTTG
