>Addgene plasmid #16405 | pAdTrack-CMV | addgene partial sequence | sequence record 98114 | AdTrack-MCS 5'-TAGTGAACCGTCAGATCCGCTAGA-3'
ACGCGGCCGCTCGAGCCTAAGCTTCTAGATAAGATATCCGATCCACCGGATCTAGATAACTGATCATAAT
CAGCCATACCACATTTGTAGAGGTTTTACTTGCTTTAAAAAACCTCCCACACCTCCCCCTGAACCTGAAA
CATAAAATGAATGCAATTGTTGTTGTTAACTTGTTTATTGCAGCTTATAATGGTTACAAATAAAGCAATA
GCATCACAAATTTCACAAATAAAGCATTTTTTTCACTGCATTCTAGTTGTGGTTTGTCCAAACTCATCAA
TGTATCTTAACGCGGAGGTTTATCGACGATCTGCTAGTGATTAATAGTAATCAATTACGGGGTCATTAGT
TCATAGCCCATATATGGAGTTCCGCGTTACATAACTTACGGTAAATGGCCCGCCTGGCTGACCGCCCAAC
GACCCCCGCCCATTGACGTCAATAATGACGTATGTTCCCATAGTAACGCCAATAGGGACTTTCCATTGAC
GTCAATGGGTGGAGTATTTACGGTAAACTGCCCACTTGGCAGTACATCAAGTGTATCATATGCCAAGTAC
GCCCCCTATTGACGTCAATGACGGTAAATGGCCCGCCTGGCATTATGCCCAGTACATGACCTTATGGGAC
TTTCCTACTTGGCAGTACATCTACGTATTAGTCATCGCTATTACCATGGTGATGCGGTTTTGGCAGTACA
TCAATGGGCGTGGATAGCGGTTTGACTCACGGGGATTTCCAAGTCTCCACCCCATTGACGTCAATGGGAG
TTTGTTTTGGCACCAAAATCAACGGGACTTTCCAAAATGTCGTAACAACTCCGCCCCATTGACGCAAATG
G
