>Addgene plasmid #16405 | pAdTrack-CMV | addgene partial sequence | sequence record 98116 | pShuttle-R 5'-CACAATGCTTCCATCAAACG-3'
GCGGCGGCGGCTGCTGCAAAACAGATACAAAACTACATAAGACCCCCACCTTATATATTCTTTCCCACCC
TTAACCACGCCCAGATCCTCTAGCAGTGATAAACGTCTAATAGTAATCAATTACGGGGTCATTAGTTCAT
AGCCCATATATGGAGTTCCGCGTTACATAACTTACGGTAAATGGCCCGCCTGGCTGACCGCCCAACGACC
CCCGCCCATTGACGTCAATAATGACGTATGTTCCCATAGTAACGCCAATAGGGACTTTCCATTGACGTCA
ATGGGTGGAGTATTTACGGTAAACTGCCCACTTGGCAGTACATCAAGTGTATCATATGCCAAGTACGCCC
CCTATTGACGTCAATGACGGTAAATGGCCCGCCTGGCATTATGCCCAGTACATGACCTTATGGGACTTTC
CTACTTGGCAGTACATCTACGTATTAGTCATCGCTATTACCATGGTGATGCGGTTTTGGCAGTACATCAA
TGGGCGTGGATAGCGGTTTGACTCACGGGGATTTCCAAGTCTCCACCCCATTGACGTCAATGGGAGTTTG
TTTTGGCACCAAAATCAACGGGACTTTCCAAAATGTCGTAACAACTCCGCCCCATTGACGCAAATGGGCG
GTAGGCGTGTACGGTGGGAGGTCTATATAAGCAGAGCTGGTTTAGTGAACCGTCAGATCCGCTAGAGATC
TGGTACCGTCGACGCGGCCGCTCGAGCCTAAGCTTCTAGATAAGATATCCGATCCACCGGATCTAGATAA
CTGATCATAATCAGCCATACCACATTTGTAGAGGTTTTACTTGCTTTAAAAAA
