>Addgene plasmid #16405 | pAdTrack-CMV | addgene partial sequence | sequence record 98337 | EGFP-C 5'-CATGGTCCTGCTGGAGTTCGTG-3'
CTCTCGGCATGGACGAGCTGTACAAGTCCGGACTCAGATCCACCGGATCTAGATAACTGATCATAATCAG
CCATACCACATTTGTAGAGGTTTTACTTGCTTTAAAAAACCTCCCACACCTCCCCCTGAACCTGAAACAT
AAAATGAATGCAATTGTTGTTGTTAACTTGTTTATTGCAGCTTATAATGGTTACAAATAAAGCAATAGCA
TCACAAATTTCACAAATAAAGCATTTTTTTCACTGCATTCTAGTTGTGGTTTGTCCAAACTCATCAATGT
ATCTTAACGCGATCAAGCTAGCTTGCTAGACTCGACTGACTATAATAATAAAACGCCAACTTTGACCCGG
AACGCGGAAAACACCTGAGAAAAACACCTGGGCGAGTCTCCACGTAAACGGTCAAAGTCCCCGCGGCCCT
AGACAAATATTACGCGCTATGAGTAACACAAAATTATTCAGATTTCACTTCCTCTTATTCAGTTTTCCCG
CGAAAATGGCCAAATCTTACTCGGTTACGCCCAAATTTACTACAACATCCGCCTAAAACCGCGCGAAAAT
TGTCACTTCCTGTGTACACCGGCGCACACCAAAAACGTCACTTTTGCCACATCCGTCGCTTACATGTGTT
CCGCCACACTTGCAACATCACACTTCCGCCACACTACTACGTCACCCGCCCCGTTCCCACGCCCCGCGCC
ACGTCACAAACTCCACCCCCTCATTATCATATTGGCTTCAATCCAAAATAAGGTATATTATTGATGATGT
TAATTAAGAATTAATTCGATCCTGAATGGCGAATGGACGCGCCCTGTAGCGGCGCATTAAGCGC
